>Addgene plasmid #210153 | pRH3043 | addgene full sequence | sequence record 415824 | Addgene NGS Result
GCTGCTTGGCGGTCGAGTTTATCATTATCAATACTGCCATTTCAAAGAATACGTAAATAATTAATAGTAG
TGATTTTCCTAACTTTATTTAGTCAAAAAATTAGCCTTTTAATTCTGCTGTAACCCGTACATGCCCAAAA
TAGGGGGCGGGTTACACAGAATATATAACATCGTAGGTGTCTGGGTGAACAGTTTATTCCTGGCATCCAC
TAAATATAATGGAGCCCGCTTTTTAAGCTGGCATCCAGAAAAAAAAAGAATCCCAGCACCAAAATATTGT
TTTCTTCACCAACCATCAGTTCATAGGTCCATTCTCTTAGCGCAACTACAGAGAACAGGGGCACAAACAG
GCAAAAAACGGGCACAACCTCAATGGAGTGATGCAACCTGCCTGGAGTAAATGATGACACAAGGCAATTG
ACCCACGCATGTATCTATCTCATTTTCTTACACCTTCTATTACCTTCTGCTCTCTCTGATTTGGAAAAAG
CTGAAAAAAAAGGTTGAAACCAGTTCCCTGAAATTATTCCCCTACTTGACTAATAAGTATATAAAGACGG
TAGGTATTGATTGTAATTCTGTAAATCTATTTCTTAAACTTCTTAAATTCTACTTTTATAGTTAGTCTTT
TTTTTAGTTTTAAAACACCAAGAACTTAGTTTCGACGGATCTGCAGGAATTCGATATCAAGCTTATCGAT
ACCGTCGACCTCGAGAATGGCTGCCGTCACATTACATCTAAGAGCTGAAACTAAACCCCTAGAGGCACGT
GCTGCCTTAACACCTACCACGGTTAAAAAACTGATAGCTAAGGGCTTCAAAATATATGTAGAGGACAGTC
CACAATCTACTTTCAATATTAACGAATATCGTCAAGCAGGTGCCATTATAGTGCCTGCAGGTTCATGGAA
AACCGCTCCACGCGACAGAATCATTATAGGTTTGAAGGAAATGCCTGAAACCGATACTTTCCCTCTAGTC
CACGAACACATCCAGTTTGCTCACTGCTACAAAGACCAAGCTGGGTGGCAAAATGTCCTTATGAGATTTA
TTAAGGGACACGGTACTCTATATGATTTGGAATTTTTGGAAAATGACCAAGGTAGAAGAGTTGCTGCCTT
TGGATTTTACGCTGGGTTCGCAGGTGCAGCCCTTGGTGTAAGAGACTCTGCATTCAAGCAAACGCATTCT
GACGATGAAGACTTGCCTGCAGTGTCGCCTTACCCCAATGAAAAGGCATTGGTTAAAGATGTTACCAAAG
ATTATAAAGAAGCCTTAGCCACCGGAGCCAGAAAGCCAACCGTGTTAATCATTGGTGCGCTAGGAAGATG
TGGTTCCGGTGCCATCGATCTGTTGCACAAAGTTGGTATTCCAGATGCTAACATATTAAAATGGGATATC
AAAGAAACTTCCCGTGGTGGTCCCTTTGACGAAATTCCACAAGCTGATATTTTTATCAATTGTATATATC
TATCGAAGCCAATTGCTCCTTTCACTAACATGGAGAAACTGAATAATCCTAACAGAAGACTAAGGACCGT
GGTGGACGTATCAGCAGACACTACCAACCCTCACAACCCCATCCCAATATACACTGTGGCTACTGTGTTT
AACAAACCTACCGTTCTGGTACCTACCACTGCCGGGCCTAAATTATCTGTCATCTCTATTGATCACTTGC
CTTCTTTGCTGCCAAGAGAAGCTTCAGAATTTTTCTCTCATGATCTCTTACCATCTTTAGAGCTCCTACC
TCAAAGAAAAACTGCTCCTGTCTGGGTTAGAGCCAAGAAATTGTTCGATAGACATTGCGCTCGTGTTAAA
AGATCTTCAAGATTGGGTCGACGGATCCCCGGGTTAATTAACAGTAAAGGAGAAGAACTTTTCACTGGAG
TTGTCCCAATTCTTGTTGAATTAGATGGTGATGTTAATGGGCACAAATTTTCTGTCAGTGGAGAGGGTGA
AGGTGATGCAACATACGGAAAACTTACCCTTAAATTTATTTGCACTACTGGAAAACTACCTGTTCCATGG
CCAACACTTGTCACTACTTTCACTTATGGTGTTCAATGCTTTTCAAGATACCCAGATCATATGAAACGGC
ATGACTTTTTCAAGAGTGCCATGCCCGAAGGTTATGTACAGGAAAGAACTATATTTTTCAAAGATGACGG
GAACTACAAGACACGTGCTGAAGTCAAGTTTGAAGGTGATACCCTTGTTAATAGAATCGAGTTAAAAGGT
ATTGATTTTAAAGAAGATGGAAACATTCTTGGACACAAATTGGAATACAACTATAACTCACACAATGTAT
ACATCATGGCAGACAAACAAAAGAATGGAATCAAAGTTAACTTCAAAATTAGACACAACATTGAAGATGG
AAGCGTTCAACTAGCAGACCATTATCAACAAAATACTCCAATTGGCGATGGCCCTGTCCTTTTACCAGAC
AACCATTACCTGTCCACACAATCTGCCCTTTCGAAAGATCCCAACGAAAAGAGAGACCACATGGTCCTTC
TTGAGTTTGTAACAGCTGCTGGGATTACACATGGCATGGATGAACTATACAAATAGGGCGCGCCACTTCT
AAATAAGCGAATTTCTTATGATTTATGATTTTTATTATTAAATAAGTTATAAAAAAAATAAGTGTATACA
AATTTTAAAGTGACTCTTAGGTTTTAAAACGAAAATTCTTATTCTTGAGTAACTCTTTCCTGTAGGTCAG
GTTGCTTTCTCAGGTATAGTATGAGGTCGCTCTTATTGACCACACCTCTACCGGCAGCCCTATAGTGAGT
CGTATTACGCGCGCTCACTGGCCGTCGTTTTACAACGTCGTGACTGGGAAAACCCTGGCGTTACCCAACT
TAATCGCCTTGCAGCACATCCCCCTTTCGCCAGCTGGCGTAATAGCGAAGAGGCCCGCACCGATCGCCCT
TCCCAACAGTTGCGCAGCCTGAATGGCGAATGG
[124 nt withheld, positions 2974-3097]
C
[91 nt withheld, positions 3099-3189]
A
[49 nt withheld, positions 3191-3239]
CCTTTGACGTTGGAGTCCACGTTCTTT
[37 nt withheld, positions 3267-3303]
ACCCTATCTCGGTCTATTCTTTTGATTTATAAGGGATTTTGCCGATTTCGGCCTATTGGTTAAAAAATGA
GCTGATTTAACAAAAATTTAACGCGAATTTTAACAAAATATTAACGCTTACAATTTCCTGATGCGGTATT
TTCTCCTTACGCATCTGTGCGGTATTTCACACCGCATAGATCTTATGTATGAAATTCTTAAAAAAGGACA
CCTGTAAGCGTTGATTTCTATGTATGAAGTCCACATTTGATGTAATCATAACAAAGCCTAAAAAATAGGT
ATATCATTTTATAATTATTTGCTGTACAAGTATATCAATAAACTTATATATTACTTGTTTTCTAGATAAG
CTTCGTAACCGACAGTTTCTAACTTTTGTGCTTTGACAAGAACTTCTTCTTCTTGCTTTAATAAAAACTG
TTCCATTTTCGTTGTATAACTTGAATCATAAGCGCCAAGCAGTCTGACAGCCAACAGCGCAGCGTTCGTA
CTATTATTAATAGCGACGGTAGCTACTGGAACACCTCTAGGCATTTGCACAATTGAATGTAAAGAATCTA
CTCCATCTAGACAAGAACCTTTTACGGGCACACCGATGACAGGAAGTGGTGTCATTGCAGCCACCATACC
TGGCAAGTGAGCAGCCCCACCAGCTCCAGCGATAATTGTTTTAATTCCACGCTTGCTTGCGGAAATAGCA
TATGCTGACATCCTATGTGGAGTTCTATGAGCAGAGACTATTGTCACTTCAAATGGAACGCCAAAATCTT
TTAAAACCGCACATGCGGCAGACATTACCGGCAAGTCAGAGTCTGATCCCATGATGATTCCAACCAATGG
TTTGACCATTGCTTCCAAGTCCAACTTTTGAGCGACAGAGATTTTGATTGGAATATCAGTTCTACCTGTA
ATGTAGTTCAGCCTTTGTTCACATTCCGCCATACTGGAGGCAATAATATTTATGTGACCTACTTTTCTGT
TAGGTCTAGACTCTTTTCCATATAAGTACACTGAGGAACCTGGAGTCGCCAATGCTCTTTCGCAAGTTTC
TAGCTCTTTATCTTTTGTATGTTTGTCTCCAAGAACATTTAGCATAATGGCGTTCGTTGTAATGGTGGAG
AAAGATGTGAAATTCTTTGGCATTGGCAAATCCAATATTGATCTCAAATGAGCTTCAAATTGAGAAGTGA
CGCAAGCATCAATGGTATAATGTCCAGAGTTGTGAGGCCTTGGGGCAATTTCGTTAATAAGCAATTCCCC
TGTTTCTAAATAGAACATTTCCACACCAAATATACCACAACCGGGAAAAGATTTGATTGCATTTTCTGCC
AACAACTTCGCCTTAAGTTGAACGGAGTCCGGAACTCTAGCAGGCGCATAACATAAGTCACAAATATTGT
CCTTGTGGATAGTCTCTACAATTGGGTAAGAAAACACTAAACCGTTAACAGACCTCACAATCATGACTGC
TAATTCTTTAGTAAATGGTGCCCATTTTTCGGCGTACAAAGGACGATCCTTCAGTACTTCCAAAGCTTCC
GGAATCATTTCCTTATTCTTTACAACGAAGTTACCTCTTCCATCGTATGCCAAAGTCCTCGACTTCAAGA
CGAATGGAAAACCCAAATCTCTTCCAACATTCAATAGGGACGTCTCACTGGCTTGTTCCACAGGAACACT
TTGGGTAACTGCTATACCATTTTTGATTAAATGCTCTTTTTGAATATATTTGTCTTGTATCAATCTGATT
GTTTCTGGAGAAGGGTAAATTTTTAATTTGGGATGTTTTACTTGAAGATTCTTTAGTGTAGGAACATCAA
CATGCTCAATCTCAATCGTTAGCACATCACATTTTTCAGCTAGTTTTTCGATATCAAGAGGATTGGAAAA
GGAGCCATTAACGTGGTCATTGGAGTTGCTTATTTGTTTGGCAGGAGAATTTTCAGCATCTAGTATTACC
GTCTTAATGTTGAGCCTGTTTGCTGCCTCAACAATCATACGTCCCAATTGTCCCCCTCCTAATATACCAA
CTGTTCTAGAATCCATACTTGATTGTTTTGTCCGATTTTCTTGTTTTTCTTGATTGTTATAGTAGGATGT
ACTTAGAAGAGAGATCCAACGATTTTACGCACCAATTTATACATGAAATGCTCCATAATATTGTCCATTT
AGTTCTTAATAAAAGGTCAGCAAGAGTCAATCACTTAGTATTACCCGGTTCGTAGCCATGCAACAAGAGT
CATTTGTCAGCATAGCTGTAATAATCAATCATGACGTAAGAAATGTATCATAATTAAAAGTTGTTAAAGA
TGTCAGTGTTATGTTGGTGTTACAAAATTCTCGGCTTCTCACTAATATTTAATATCTCTTAAATTTTATC
TGTCTTTGATTCTTTTAAGAAAAGTTATGTATTATTCAAGAATTAATTCAGATCTATTCTTTTGATTTAT
AAGGGATTTTGCCGATTTCGGCCTATTGGTTAAAAAATGAGCTGATTTAACAAAAATTTAACGCGAATTT
TAACAAAATATTAACGCTTACAATTTCCTGATGCGGTATTTTCTCCTTACGCATCTGTGCGGTATTTCAC
ACCGCATATGGTGCACTCTCAGTACAATCTGCTCTGATGCCGCATAGTTAAGCCAGCCCCGACACCCGCC
AACACCCGCTGACGCGCCCTGACGGGCTTGTCTGCTCCCGGCATCCGCTTACAGACAAGCTGTGACCGTC
TCCGGGAGCTGCATGTGTCAGAGGTTTTCACCGTCATCACCGAAACGCGCGAGACGAAAGGGCCTCGTGA
TACGCCTATTTTTATAGGTTAATGTCATGATCTTTTTGTGTGGTGCCCTCCTCCTTGTCAATATTAATGT
TAAAGTGCAATTCTTTTTCCTTATCACGTTGAGCCATTAGTATCAATTTGCTTACCTGTATTCCTTTACA
TCCTCCTTTTTCTCCTTCTTGATAAATGTATGTAGATTGCGTATATAGTTTCGTCTACCCTATGAACATA
TTCCATTTTGTAATTTCGTGTCGTTTCTATTATGAATTTCATTTATAAAGTTTATGTACAAATATCATAA
AAAAAGAGAATCTTTTTAAGCAAGGATTTTCTTAACTTCTTCGGCGACAGCATCACCGACTTCGGTGGTA
CTGTTGGAACCACCTAAATCACCAGTTCTGATACCTGCATCCAAAACCTTTTTAACTGCATCTTCAATGG
CCTTACCTTCTTCAGGCAAGTTCAATGACAATTTCAACATCATTGCAGCAGACAAGATAGTGGCGATAGG
GTTGACCTTATTCTTTGGCAAATCTGGAGCAGAACCGTGGCATGGTTCGTACAAACCAAATGCGGTGTTC
TTGTCTGGCAAAGAGGCCAAGGACGCAGATGGCAACAAACCCAAGGAACCTGGGATAACGGAGGCTTCAT
CGGAGATGATATCACCAAACATGTTGCTGGTGATTATAATACCATTTAGGTGGGTTGGGTTCTTAACTAG
GATCATGGCGGCAGAATCAATCAATTGATGTTGAACCTTCAATGTAGGGAATTCGTTCTTGATGGTTTCC
TCCACAGTTTTTCTCCATAATCTTGAAGAGGCCAAAACATTAGCTTTATCCAAGGACCAAATAGGCAATG
GTGGCTCATGTTGTAGGGCCATGAAAGCGGCCATTCTTGTGATTCTTTGCACTTCTGGAACGGTGTATTG
TTCACTATCCCAAGCGACACCATCACCATCGTCTTCCTTTCTCTTACCAAAGTAAATACCTCCCACTAAT
TCTCTGACAACAACGAAGTCAGTACCTTTAGCAAATTGTGGCTTGATTGGAGATAAGTCTAAAAGAGAGT
CGGATGCAAAGTTACATGGTCTTAAGTTGGCGTACAATTGAAGTTCTTTACGGATTTTTAGTAAACCTTG
TTCAGGTCTAACACTACCGGTACCCCATTTAGGACCACCCACAGCACCTAACAAAACGGCATCAGCCTTC
TTGGAGGCTTCCAGCGCCTCATCTGGAAGTGGAACACCTGTAGCATCGATAGCAGCACCACCAATTAAAT
GATTTTCGAAATCGAACTTGACATTGGAACGAACATCAGAAATAGCTTTAAGAACCTTAATGGCTTCGGC
TGTGATTTCTTGACCAACGTGGTCACCTGGCAAAACGACGATCTTCTTAGGGGCAGACATTAGAATGGTA
TATCCTTGAAATATATATATATATATTGCTGAAATGTAAAAGGTAAGAAAAGTTAGAAAGTAAGACGATT
GCTAACCACCTATTGGAAAAAACAATAGGTCCTTAAATAATATTGTCAACTTCAAGTATTGTGATGCAAG
CATTTAGTCATGAACGCTTCTCTATTCTATATGAAAAGCCGGTTCCGGCGCTCTCACCTTTCCTTTTTCT
CCCAATTTTTCAGTTGAAAAAGGTATATGCGTCAGGCGACCTCTGAAATTAACAAAAAATTTCCAGTCAT
CGAATTTGATTCTGTGCGATAGCGCCCCTGTGTGTTCTCGTTATGTTGAGGAAAAAAATAATGGTTGCTA
AGAGATTCGAACTCTTGCATCTTACGATACCTGAGTATTCCCACAGTTAACTGCGGTCAAGATATTTCTT
GAATCAGGCGCCTTAGACCGCTCGGCCAAACAACCAATTACTTGTTGAGAAATAGAGTATAATTATCCTA
TAAATATAACGTTTTTGAACACACATGAACAAGGAAGTACAGGAGACGTCAGGTGGCACTTTTCGGGGAA
ATGTGCGCGGAACCCCTATTTGTTTATTTTTCTAAATACATTCAAATATGTATCCGCTCATGAGACAATA
ACCCTGATAAATGCTTCAATAATATTGAAAAAGGAAGAGTATGAGTATTCAACATTTCCGTGTCGCCCTT
ATTCCCTTTTTTGCGGCATTTTGCCTTCCTGTTTTTGCTCACCCAGAAACGCTGGTGAAAGTAAAAGATG
CTGAAGATCAGTTGGGTGCACGAGTGGGTTACATCGAACTGGATCTCAACAGCGGTAAGATCCTTGAGAG
TTTTCGCCCCGAAGAACGTTTTCCAATGATGAGCACTTTTAAAGTTCTGCTATGTGGCGCGGTATTATCC
CGTATTGACGCCGGGCAAGAGCAACTCGGTCGCCGCATACACTATTCTCAGAATGACTTGGTTGAGTACT
CACCAGTCACAGAAAAGCATCTTACGGATGGCATGACAGTAAGAGAATTATGCAGTGCTGCCATAACCAT
GAGTGATAACACTGCGGCCAACTTACTTCTGACAACGATCGGAGGACCGAAGGAGCTAACCGCTTTTTTG
CACAACATGGGGGATCATGTAACTCGCCTTGATCGTTGGGAACCGGAGCTGAATGAAGCCATACCAAACG
ACGAGCGTGACACCACGATGCCTGTAGCAATGGCAACAACGTTGCGCAAACTATTAACTGGCGAACTACT
TACTCTAGCTTCCCGGCAACAATTAATAGACTGGATGGAGGCGGATAAAGTTGCAGGACCACTTCTGCGC
TCGGCCCTTCCGGCTGGCTGGTTTATTGCTGATAAATCTGGAGCCGGTGAGCGTGGGTCTCGCGGTATCA
TTGCAGCACTGGGGCCAGATGGTAAGCCCTCCCGTATCGTAGTTATCTACACGACGGGGAGTCAGGCAAC
TATGGATGAACGAAATAGACAGATCGCTGAGATAGGTGCCTCACTGATTAAGCATTGGTAACTGTCAGAC
CAAGTTTACTCATATATACTTTAGATTGATTTAAAACTTCATTTTTAATTTAAAAGGATCTAGGTGAAGA
TCCTTTTTGATAATCTCATGACCAAAATCCCTTAACGTGAGTTTTCGTTCCACTGAGCGTCAGACCCCGT
AGAAAAGATCAAAGGATCTTCTTGAGATCCTTTTTTTCTGCGCGTAATCTGCTGCTTGCAAACAAAAAAA
CCACCGCTACCAGCGGTGGTTTGTTTGCCGGATCAAGAGCTACCAACTCTTTTTCCGAAGGTAACTGGCT
TCAGCAGAGCGCAGATACCAAATACTGTTCTTCTAGTGTAGCCGTAGTTAGGCCACCACTTCAAGAACTC
TGTAGCACCGCCTACATACCTCGCTCTGCTAATCCTGTTACCAGTGGCTGCTGCCAGTGGCGATAAGTCG
TGTCTTACCGGGTTGGACTCAAGACGATAGTTACCGGATAAGGCGCAGCGGTCGGGCTGAACGGGGGGTT
CGTGCACACAGCCCAGCTTGGAGCGAACGACCTACACCGAACTGAGATACCTACAGCGTGAGCTATGAGA
AAGCGCCACGCTTCCCGAAGGGAGAAAGGCGGACAGGTATCCGGTAAGCGGCAGGGTCGGAACAGGAGAG
CGCACGAGGGAGCTTCCAGGGGGAAACGCCTGGTATCTTTATAGTCCTGTCGGGTTTCGCCACCTCTGAC
TTGAGCGTCGATTTTTGTGATGCTCGTCAGGGGGGCGGAGCCTATGGAAAAACGCCAGCAACGCGGCCTT
TTTACGGTTCCTGGCCTTTTGCTGGCCTTTTGCTCACATGTTCTTTCCTGCGTTATCCCCTGATTCTGTG
GATAACCGTATTACCGCCTTTGAGTGAGCTGATACCGCTCGCCGCAGCCGAACGACCGAGCGCAGCGAGT
CAGTGAGCGAGGAAGCGGAAGAGCGCCCAATACGCAAACCGCCTCTCCCCGCGCGTTGGCCGATTCATTA
ATGCAGCTGGCACGACAGGTTTCCCGACTGGAAAGCGGGCAGTGAGCGCAACGCAATTAATGTGAGTTAG
CTCACTCATTAGGCACCCCAGGCTTTACACTTTATGCTTCCGGCTCGTATGTTGTGTGGAATTGTGAGCG
GATAACAATTTCACACAGGAAACAGCTATGACCATGATTACGCCAAGCGCGCAATTAACCCTCACTAAAG
GGAACAAAAGCTGGAGCTCCACCGCGGTGGCGGCC
Features (pLannotate 1.2.2; 25 found; start..end, strand, type, name):
     22..665     +  promoter       GAP promoter: S. cerevisiae TDH3; promoter for glyceraldehyde-3-phosphate dehydrogenase
    671..715     +  misc_feature   MCS (fragment): pBluescript multiple cloning site
    717..1835    +  CDS            LYS1: LYS1_YEAST - Experimental evidence at protein level: Swiss-Prot protein existence level 1. Catalyzes the NAD(+)-dependent cleavage of saccharopine to L- lysine and 2-oxoglutarate, the final step in the alpha-aminoadipate (AAA) pathway for lysine biosynthesis. From Saccharomyces cerevisiae (strain ATCC 204508 / S288c) (Baker's yeast).
   1863..2576    +  CDS            GFP: Aequoria victoria green fluorescent protein
   2597..2784    +  terminator     ADH1 terminator: S. cerevisiae ADH1; transcription terminator for the S. cerevisiae alcohol dehydrogenase 1 (ADH1) gene
   2789..2807    -  promoter       T7 promoter: promoter for bacteriophage T7 RNA polymerase
   2815..2970    +  CDS            lacZα (fragment): LacZα fragment of β-galactosidase; lacZ fragment
   2974..3402    +  rep_origin     f1 ori (sequence partly withheld): f1 bacteriophage origin of replication; arrow indicates direction of (+) strand synthesis
   3430..3481    -  misc_feature   bom (fragment): basis of mobility region from pBR322
   3637..5349    -  CDS            ADE2: PUR6_YEAST - Experimental evidence at protein level: Swiss-Prot protein existence level 1. From Saccharomyces cerevisiae (strain ATCC 204508 / S288c) (Baker's yeast).
   5350..5725    -  promoter       ADE2 promoter: S. cerevisiae ADE2
   5736..5849    +  rep_origin     f1 ori (fragment): f1 bacteriophage origin of replication; arrow indicates direction of (+) strand synthesis
   5850..5949    -  misc_feature   bom (fragment): basis of mobility region from pBR322
   6051..6086    -  CDS            rop (fragment): Rop protein, which maintains plasmids at low copy number; rop
   6399..7493    -  CDS            LEU2: 3-isopropylmalate dehydrogenase, required for leucine biosynthesis; S. cerevisiae LEU2; yeast auxotrophic marker
   7494..7901    -  promoter       LEU2 promoter: S. cerevisiae LEU2
   8069..8173    +  promoter       AmpR promoter: bla
   8174..9034    +  CDS            AmpR: β-lactamase; bla; confers resistance to ampicillin, carbenicillin, and related antibiotics
   9205..9793    +  rep_origin     ori: high-copy-number ColE1/pMB1/pBR322/pUC origin of replication
   9976..10068   +  CDS            lacI (fragment): lac repressor; lacI; The lac repressor binds to the lac operator to inhibit transcription in E. coli. This inhibition can be relieved by adding lactose or isopropyl-β-D-thiogalactopyranoside (IPTG).
  10081..10102   +  protein_bind   CAP binding site: CAP binding activates transcription in the presence of cAMP. E. coli catabolite activator protein
  10117..10147   +  promoter       lac promoter: promoter for the E. coli lac operon
  10155..10171   +  protein_bind   lac operator: The lac repressor binds to the lac operator to inhibit transcription in E. coli. This inhibition can be relieved by adding lactose or isopropyl-β-D-thiogalactopyranoside (IPTG). lac repressor encoded by lacI
  10216..10234   +  promoter       T3 promoter: promoter for bacteriophage T3 RNA polymerase
  10247..3       +  misc_feature   MCS (fragment) (across the origin): pBluescript multiple cloning site
