[The description below was written by a language model from this plasmid's Addgene catalogue record and pLannotate feature annotations shown in this document.]
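Description:
pRH3043 is a yeast integrating plasmid (YIp) of about 10.3 kb, built on the pRH3022 backbone for expression in Saccharomyces cerevisiae. It is propagated in E. coli through a high-copy ColE1/pUC-type origin with ampicillin selection from the bla gene. The feature table shows no yeast replication origin or centromere (no 2μ or CEN/ARS element), which fits its designation as an integrating vector that must recombine into the genome to be maintained. Two yeast markers with their native promoters are present, ADE2 and LEU2. Either could supply selection or homology for integration, but the record does not say which locus is targeted or how the plasmid is linearised. Leftover pBluescript-type elements are also annotated, including an f1 origin, the lac promoter/operator with a lacZα fragment, T3 and T7 promoters, and multiple cloning site fragments. These have no evident role in the yeast experiments.

The payload is a single expression cassette assembled by Gibson cloning. The strong constitutive TDH3 (GAP) promoter drives the S. cerevisiae LYS1 coding sequence, which encodes saccharopine dehydrogenase, the final enzyme of the α-aminoadipate lysine biosynthesis pathway. LYS1 carries a W151S substitution and is fused at its C-terminus to GFP, and the cassette ends with the ADH1 terminator. According to the record, the construct is a protein quality control substrate from a set that also includes associated controls, made for a study of functional-but-degraded proteins. In that setting, the mutant Lys1 presumably acts as a misfolding-prone variant. The GFP tag lets its steady-state abundance and turnover be followed by fluorescence or immunodetection, for example when comparing wild-type yeast with strains defective in degradation pathways.
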