Addgene plasmid #210153: pRH3043
Purpose: Protein quality control substrate and associated control YIp ADE2-LEU2 pTDH3::lys1-W151S-GFP::tADH1
Depositing lab: Randy Hampton. Depositing organization: University of California, San Diego (UCSD). Publication: Exploring the "misfolding problem" by systematic discovery and analysis of functional-but-degraded proteins. Flagg MP, Lam B, Lam DK, Le TM, Kao A, Slaiwa YI, Hampton RY. Mol Biol Cell. 2023 Dec 1;34(13):ar125. doi: 10.1091/mbc.E23-06-0248. Epub 2023 Sep 20. PubMed 37729018.
Backbone
  Vector backbone: pRH3022
  Vector type: Yeast Expression
Growth in bacteria
  Bacterial resistance: Ampicillin, 100 μg/mL
  Growth temperature: 37°C
  Growth strain: DH5alpha
  Copy number: High Copy
Gene/Insert
  Gene/Insert name: YIp ADE2-LEU2 pTDH3::lys1-W151S-GFP::tADH1
  Species: S. cerevisiae (budding yeast)
  Mutation: W151S
  Entrez Gene: LYS1 (a.k.a. YIR034C)
  Cloning method: Gibson Cloning
Terms and licenses: Academic/Nonprofit Terms; Industry Terms: Not Available to Industry
How to cite: pRH3043 was a gift from Randy Hampton (Addgene plasmid # 210153 ; http://n2t.net/addgene:210153 ; RRID:Addgene_210153)
